Addgene plasmid #61828: pSABAD14-167
Purpose: PhoRadAC14 intein
Depositing lab: Hideo Iwai. Depositing organization: University of Helsinki, Institute of Biotechnology. Publication: Structure-based engineering and comparison of novel split inteins for protein ligation. Aranko AS, Oeemig JS, Zhou D, Kajander T, Wlodawer A, Iwai H. Mol Biosyst. 2014 May;10(5):1023-34. doi: 10.1039/c4mb00021h. PubMed 24574026.
Backbone
  Vector backbone: pBAD
  Backbone manufacturer: invitrogen
  Backbone size w/o insert (bp): 4597
  Total vector size (bp): 4846
  Vector type: Bacterial Expression
Growth in bacteria
  Bacterial resistance: Ampicillin, 100 μg/mL
  Growth temperature: 37°C
  Growth strain: DH5alpha
  Copy number: Low Copy
Gene/Insert
  Gene/Insert name: PhoRadAC14 intein (alt name: PhoRadAC14 C-intein)
  Species: Pyrococcus horikoshii
  Insert size (bp): 60
  Promoter: pBAD
  Tag / fusion protein: GB1-H6 (C terminal on insert)
  Cloning method: Restriction Enzyme; 5′ cloning site NdeI (not destroyed); 3′ cloning site KpnI (not destroyed)
  Sequencing primers: 5′ pBAD Forward; 3′ pBAD Reverse
Terms and licenses: Academic/Nonprofit Terms; Industry Terms: Not Available to Industry
How to cite: pSABAD14-167 was a gift from Hideo Iwai (Addgene plasmid # 61828 ; http://n2t.net/addgene:61828 ; RRID:Addgene_61828)
