[The description below was written by a language model from this plasmid's Addgene catalogue record and pLannotate feature annotations shown in this document.]
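Description:
pSABAD14-167 is a 4,846 bp bacterial expression plasmid built on the Invitrogen pBAD backbone for arabinose-inducible production of a split-intein fragment in E. coli. It carries a ColE1/pBR322-type origin with the bom mobility region and is catalogued as low copy. The rop, tetracycline-resistance and tet promoter annotations are only fragments, apparently pBR322 remnants rather than functional units. Selection is by ampicillin through the bla gene and its own promoter, and an M13 phage origin is also present, which in principle allows single-stranded DNA production.

The payload is a short (about 60 bp) sequence encoding PhoRadAC14, the C-terminal fragment (C-intein) of a split RadA intein from Pyrococcus horikoshii, cloned between NdeI and KpnI. It is fused at its C terminus to GB1, the B1 domain of streptococcal protein G that serves as a small soluble fusion partner, followed by a hexahistidine tag. The automated annotation labels this short stretch as a capTEV fragment, most likely because of the His-tag portion. The intein segment itself is not annotated in the feature table but would lie in the gap between the ribosome binding site and GB1. Expression is driven by the araBAD promoter under control of the divergently transcribed araC regulator, with a T7 gene 10 ribosome binding site upstream and the rrnB T1 and T2 terminators downstream.

In a split-intein system, the C-intein fragment associates with a complementary N-intein fragment to catalyse protein trans-splicing, here joining the GB1-His6 extein to the partner's N-terminal extein. The associated work concerns structure-based engineering and comparison of novel split inteins for protein ligation, which is the evident use of this construct. The complementary N-intein partner is not part of this record.
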