Features (pLannotate 1.2.2; 16 found; start..end, strand, type, name):
     96..974     -  CDS            araC: L-arabinose regulatory protein; araC
   1001..1285    +  promoter       araBAD promoter: araBAD; promoter of the L-arabinose operon of E. coli; the araC regulatory gene is transcribed in the opposite direction (Guzman et al., 1995)
   1312..1334    +  RBS            RBS: efficient ribosome binding site from bacteriophage T7 gene 10 (Olins and Rangwala, 1989)
   1405..1562    +  CDS            GB1 (fragment): B1 domain of Streptococcal protein G effective as a solubilizing fusion partner (Cheng and Patel, 2004)
   1565..1587    +  CDS            capTEV™ (fragment): composite tag for in vivo biotinylation, TEV protease cleavage, and 6xHis tagging
   1678..1792    +  ncRNA          5S rRNA: Accession: RF00001 - 5S ribosomal RNA
   1796..1882    +  terminator     rrnB T1 terminator: Escherichia coli rrnB; transcription terminator T1 from the E. coli rrnB gene
   1974..2001    +  terminator     rrnB T2 terminator: transcription terminator T2 from the E. coli rrnB gene
   2019..2110    +  promoter       AmpR promoter: bla
   2111..2971    +  CDS            AmpR: β-lactamase; bla; confers resistance to ampicillin, carbenicillin, and related antibiotics
   3013..3393    +  rep_origin     M13 ori (sequence partly withheld): M13 bacteriophage origin of replication; arrow indicates direction of (+) strand synthesis
   3579..4167    +  rep_origin     ori: high-copy-number ColE1/pMB1/pBR322/pUC origin of replication
   4353..4493    -  misc_feature   bom: basis of mobility region from pBR322
   4595..4635    -  CDS            rop (fragment): Rop protein, which maintains plasmids at low copy number; rop
   4634..4821    -  CDS            TcR (fragment): tetracycline efflux protein; tet; confers resistance to tetracycline
   4834..6       +  promoter       tet promoter (fragment) (across the origin): E. coli promoter for tetracycline efflux protein gene
>Addgene plasmid #61828 | pSABAD14-167 | depositor full sequence | sequence record 100920 | Expected plasmid sequence
ATCGATGCATAATGTGCCTGTCAAATGGACGAAGCAGGGATTCTGCAAACCCTATGCTACTCCGTCAAGC
CGTCAATTGTCTGATTCGTTACCAATTATGACAACTTGACGGCTACATCATTCACTTTTTCTTCACAACC
GGCACGGAACTCGCTCGGGCTGGCCCCGGTGCATTTTTTAAATACCCGCGAGAAATAGAGTTGATCGTCA
AAACCAACATTGCGACCGACGGTGGCGATAGGCATCCGGGTGGTGCTCAAAAGCAGCTTCGCCTGGCTGA
TACGTTGGTCCTCGCGCCAGCTTAAGACGCTAATCCCTAACTGCTGGCGGAAAAGATGTGACAGACGCGA
CGGCGACAAGCAAACATGCTGTGCGACGCTGGCGATATCAAAATTGCTGTCTGCCAGGTGATCGCTGATG
TACTGACAAGCCTCGCGTACCCGATTATCCATCGGTGGATGGAGCGACTCGTTAATCGCTTCCATGCGCC
GCAGTAACAATTGCTCAAGCAGATTTATCGCCAGCAGCTCCGAATAGCGCCCTTCCCCTTGCCCGGCGTT
AATGATTTGCCCAAACAGGTCGCTGAAATGCGGCTGGTGCGCTTCATCCGGGCGAAAGAACCCCGTATTG
GCAAATATTGACGGCCAGTTAAGCCATTCATGCCAGTAGGCGCGCGGACGAAAGTAAACCCACTGGTGAT
ACCATTCGCGAGCCTCCGGATGACGACCGTAGTGATGAATCTCTCCTGGCGGGAACAGCAAAATATCACC
CGGTCGGCAAACAAATTCTCGTCCCTGATTTTTCACCACCCCCTGACCGCGAATGGTGAGATTGAGAATA
TAACCTTTCATTCCCAGCGGTCGGTCGATAAAAAAATCGAGATAACCGTTGGCCTCAATCGGCGTTAAAC
CCGCCACCAGATGGGCATTAAACGAGTATCCCGGCAGCAGGGGATCATTTTGCGCTTCAGCCATACTTTT
CATACTCCCGCCATTCAGAGAAGAAACCAATTGTCCATATTGCATCAGACATTGCCGTCACTGCGTCTTT
TACTGGCTCTTCTCGCTAACCAAACCGGTAACCCCGCTTATTAAAAGCATTCTGTAACAAAGCGGGACCA
AAGCCATGACAAAAACGCGTAACAAAAGTGTCTATAATCACGGCAGAAAAGTCCACATTGATTATTTGCA
CGGCGTCACACTTTGCTATGCCATAGCATTTTTATCCATAAGATTAGCGGATCCTACCTGACGCTTTTTA
TCGCAACTCTCTACTGTTTCTCCATACCCGTTTTTTTGGGCTAGAAATAATTTTGTTTAACTTTAAGAAG
GAGATATACATATGACCCACAACTTCATAGCTCCCAATGGACTTGTTCTCCATAATACTCAGCTAGGTAC
CCAGTACAAACTTATCCTGAACGGTAAAACCCTGAAAGGTGAAACCACCACCGAAGCTGTTGACGCTGCT
ACCGCGGAAAAAGTTTTCAAACAGTACGCTAACGACAACGGTGTTGACGGTGAATGGACCTACGACGACG
CTACCAAAACCTACACCGTAACGGAATTCCATCATCATCATCATCATTAAGCTTGGCTGTTTTGGCGGAT
GAGAGAAGATTTTCAGCCTGATACAGATTAAATCAGAACGCAGAAGCGGTCTGATAAAACAGAATTTGCC
TGGCGGCAGTAGCGCGGTGGTCCCACCTGACCCCATGCCGAACTCAGAAGTGAAACGCCGTAGCGCCGAT
GGTAGTGTGGGGTCCCCCATGCGAGAGTAGGGAACTGCCAGGCATCAAATAAAACGAAAGGCTCAGTGCA
AAGACTGGGCCTTTCGTTTTATCTGTTGTTTGTCGGTGAACGCTCTCCTGAGTAGGACAAATCCGCCGGG
AGCGGATTTGAACGTTGCGAAGCAACGGCCCGGAGGGTGGCGGGCAGGACGCCCGCCATAAACTGCCAGG
CATCAAATTAAGCAGAAGGCCATCCTGACGGATGGCCTTTTTGCGTTTCTACAAACTCTTTGTTTATTTT
TCTAAATACATTCAAATATGTATCCGCTCATGAGACAATAACCCTGATAAATGCTTCAATAATATTGAAA
AAGGAAGAGTATGAGTATTCAACATTTCCGTGTCGCCCTTATTCCCTTTTTTGCGGCATTTTGCCTTCCT
GTTTTTGCTCACCCAGAAACGCTGGTGAAAGTAAAAGATGCTGAAGATCAGTTGGGTGCACGAGTGGGTT
ACATCGAACTGGATCTCAACAGCGGTAAGATCCTTGAGAGTTTTCGCCCCGAAGAACGTTTTCCAATGAT
GAGCACTTTTAAAGTTCTGCTATGTGGCGCGGTATTATCCCGTGTTGACGCCGGGCAAGAGCAACTCGGT
CGCCGCATACACTATTCTCAGAATGACTTGGTTGAGTACTCACCAGTCACAGAAAAGCATCTTACGGATG
GCATGACAGTAAGAGAATTATGCAGTGCTGCCATAACCATGAGTGATAACACTGCGGCCAACTTACTTCT
GACAACGATCGGAGGACCGAAGGAGCTAACCGCTTTTTTGCACAACATGGGGGATCATGTAACTCGCCTT
GATCGTTGGGAACCGGAGCTGAATGAAGCCATACCAAACGACGAGCGTGACACCACGATGCCTGCAGCAA
TGGCAACAACGTTGCGCAAACTATTAACTGGCGAACTACTTACTCTAGCTTCCCGGCAACAATTAATAGA
CTGGATGGAGGCGGATAAAGTTGCAGGACCACTTCTGCGCTCGGCCCTTCCGGCTGGCTGGTTTATTGCT
GATAAATCTGGAGCCGGTGAGCGTGGGTCTCGCGGTATCATTGCAGCACTGGGGCCAGATGGTAAGCCCT
CCCGTATCGTAGTTATCTACACGACGGGGAGTCAGGCAACTATGGATGAACGAAATAGACAGATCGCTGA
GATAGGTGCCTCACTGATTAAGCATTGGTAACTGTCAGACCAAGTTTACTCATATATACTTTAGATTGAT
T
[125 nt withheld, positions 3012-3136]
C
[141 nt withheld, positions 3138-3278]
CCTTTGACGTTGGAGTCCACGTTCTTT
[37 nt withheld, positions 3306-3342]
ACCCTATCTCGGGCTATTCTTTTGATTTATAAGGGATTTTGCCGATTTCGGCCTATTGGTTAAAAAATGA
GCTGATTTAACAAAAATTTAACGCGAATTTTAACAAAATATTAACGTTTACAATTTAAAAGGATCTAGGT
GAAGATCCTTTTTGATAATCTCATGACCAAAATCCCTTAACGTGAGTTTTCGTTCCACTGAGCGTCAGAC
CCCGTAGAAAAGATCAAAGGATCTTCTTGAGATCCTTTTTTTCTGCGCGTAATCTGCTGCTTGCAAACAA
AAAAACCACCGCTACCAGCGGTGGTTTGTTTGCCGGATCAAGAGCTACCAACTCTTTTTCCGAAGGTAAC
TGGCTTCAGCAGAGCGCAGATACCAAATACTGTCCTTCTAGTGTAGCCGTAGTTAGGCCACCACTTCAAG
AACTCTGTAGCACCGCCTACATACCTCGCTCTGCTAATCCTGTTACCAGTGGCTGCTGCCAGTGGCGATA
AGTCGTGTCTTACCGGGTTGGACTCAAGACGATAGTTACCGGATAAGGCGCAGCGGTCGGGCTGAACGGG
GGGTTCGTGCACACAGCCCAGCTTGGAGCGAACGACCTACACCGAACTGAGATACCTACAGCGTGAGCAT
TGAGAAAGCGCCACGCTTCCCGAAGGGAGAAAGGCGGACAGGTATCCGGTAAGCGGCAGGGTCGGAACAG
GAGAGCGCACGAGGGAGCTTCCAGGGGGAAACGCCTGGTATCTTTATAGTCCTGTCGGGTTTCGCCACCT
CTGACTTGAGCGTCGATTTTTGTGATGCTCGTCAGGGGGGCGGAGCCTATGGAAAAACGCCAGCAACGCG
GCCTTTTTACGGTTCCTGGCCTTTTGCTGGCCTTTTGCTCACATGTTCTTTCCTGCGTTATCCCCTGATT
CTGTGGATAACCGTATTACCGCCTTTGAGTGAGCTGATACCGCTCGCCGCAGCCGAACGACCGAGCGCAG
CGAGTCAGTGAGCGAGGAAGCGGAAGAGCGCCTGATGCGGTATTTTCTCCTTACGCATCTGTGCGGTATT
TCACACCGGATATGGTGCACTCTCAGTACAATCTGCTCTGATGCCGCATAGTTAAGCCAGTATACACTCC
GCTATCGCTACGTGACTGGGTCATGGCTGCGCCCCGACACCCGCCAACACCCGCTGACGCGCCCTGACGG
GCTTGTCTGCTCCCGGCATCCGCTTACAGACAAGCTGTGACCGTCTCCGGGAGCTGCATGTGTCAGAGGT
TTTCACCGTCATCACCGAAACGCGCGAGGCAGCAAGGAGATGGCGCCCAACAGTCCCCCGGCCACGGGGC
CTGCCACCATACCCACGCCGAAACAAGCGCTCATGAGCCCGAAGTGGCGAGCCCGATCTTCCCCATCGGT
GATGTCGGCGATATAGGCGCCAGCAACCGCACCTGTGGCGCCGGTGATGCCGGCCACGATGCGTCCGGCG
TAGAGGATCTAATTCTCATGTTTGACAGCTTATC
