>Addgene plasmid #61828 | pSABAD14-167 | addgene partial sequence | sequence record 103812 | pBAD-F 5'-ATGCCATAGCATTTTTATCC-3'
GCTTTTTATCGCAACTCTCTACTGTTTCTCCATACCCGTTTTTTTGGGCTAGAAATAATTTTGTTTAACT
TTAAGAAGGAGATATACATATGACCCACAACTTCATAGCTCCCAATGGACTTGTTCTCCATAATACTCAG
CTAGGTACCCAGTACAAACTTATCCTGAACGGTAAAACCCTGAAAGGTGAAACCACCACCGAAGCTGTTG
ACGCTGCTACCGCGGAAAAAGTTTTCAAACAGTACGCTAACGACAACGGTGTTGACGGTGAATGGACCTA
CGACGACGCTACCAAAACCTACACCGTAACGGAATTCCATCATCATCATCATCATTAAGCTTGGCTGTTT
TGGCGGATGAGAGAAGATTTTCAGCCTGATACAGATTAAATCAGAACGCAGAAGCGGTCTGATAAAACAG
AATTTGCCTGGCGGCAGTAGCGCGGTGGTCCCACCTGACCCCATGCCGAACTCAGAAGTGAAACGCCGTA
GCGCCGATGGTAGTGTGGGGTCTCCCCATGCGAGAGTAGGGAACTGCCAGGCATCAAATAAAACGAAAGG
CTCAGTCGAAAGACTGGGCCTTTCGTTTTATCTGTTGTTTGTCGGTGAACGCTCTCCTGAGTAGGACAAA
TCCGCCGGGAGCGGATTTGAACGTTGCGAAGCAACGGCCCGGAGGGGTGGCGGGCAGGACGCCCGCCATA
AACTGCCAGGCATCAAATTAAGCAGAAGGCCATCCTGACGGATGGCCTTTTTGCGTTTCTACAAACTCTT
TTGTTTATTTTTCTAAATACATT
