>Addgene plasmid #61828 | pSABAD14-167 | addgene partial sequence | sequence record 103818 | pBAD-R 5'-GATTTAATCTGTATCAGG-3'
GCCAAGCTTAATGATGATGATGATGATGGAATTCCGTTACGGTGTAGGTTTTGGTAGCGTCGTCGTAGGT
CCATTCACCGTCAACACCGTTGTCGTTAGCGTACTGTTTGAAAACTTTTTCCGCGGTAGCAGCGTCAACA
GCTTCGGTGGTGGTTTCACCTTTCAGGGTTTTACCGTTCAGGATAAGTTTGTACTGGGTACCTAGCTGAG
TATTATGGAGAACAAGTCCATTGGGAGCTATGAAGTTGTGGGTCATATGTATATCTCCTTCTTAAAGTTA
AACAAAATTATTTCTAGCCCAAAAAAACGGGTATGGAGAAACAGTAGAGAGTTGCGATAAAAAGCGTCAG
GTAGGATCCGCTAATCTTATGGATAAAAATGCTATGGCATAGCAAAGTGTGACGCCGTGCAAATAATCAA
TGTGGACTTTTCTGCCGTGATTATAGACACTTTTGTTACGCGTTTTTGTCATGGCTTTGGTCCCGCTTTG
TTACAGAATGCTTTTAATAAGCGGGGTTACCGGTTTGGTTAGCGAGAAGAGCCAGTAAAAGACGCAGTGA
CGGCAATGTCTGATGCAATATGGACAATTGGTTTCTTCTCTGAATGGCGGGAGTATGAAAAGTATGGCTG
AAGCGCAAAATGATCCCCTGCTGCCGGGATACTCGTTTAATGCCCATCTGGTGGCGGGTTTAACGCCGAT
TGAGGCCAACGGTTATCTCGATTTTTTTATCGACCGACCGCTGGGAATGAAAGGTTATATTCTCAATCTC
ACCATTCGCGGTCAGGGGGTGGTGAAAAATC
